LOCUS       Exported 2783 bp ds-DNA circular SYN 12-MAY-2021
DEFINITION  MoClo golden gate assembly CD part for deCFP (cyan fluorescent
            protein) - Please see Supplemental Documents for annotated Genbank
            file.
ACCESSION   .
VERSION     .
KEYWORDS    C9m
SOURCE      synthetic DNA construct
  ORGANISM  synthetic DNA construct
REFERENCE   1 (bases 1 to 2783)
  TITLE     CIDAR MoClo Extension
REFERENCE   2 (bases 1 to 2783)
  AUTHORS   .
  TITLE     Direct Submission
  JOURNAL   Exported May 12, 2021 from SnapGene Server 1.1.58
            http://www.snapgene.com
FEATURES             Location/Qualifiers
     source          1..2783
                     /organism="synthetic DNA construct"
                     /mol_type="other DNA"
     primer_bind     50..67
                     /label=L4440
                     /note="L4440 vector, forward primer"
     misc_feature    73..93
                     /label=BioBrick suffix
                     /note="universal suffix for all parts"
     primer_bind     complement(123..144)
                     /label=EGFP-C
                     /note="EGFP, forward primer"
     primer_bind     472..491
                     /label=EXFP-R
                     /note="For distinguishing EGFP variants, reverse primer"
     primer_bind     731..752
                     /label=EGFP-N
                     /note="EGFP, reverse primer"
     misc_feature    798..819
                     /label=BioBrick prefix
                     /note="BioBrick prefix for parts that do not start with
                     ""ATG"""
     terminator      822..865
                     /label=bacterial terminator
                     /note="putative bacterial transcription terminator"
     primer_bind     complement(869..887)
                     /label=pBRforEco
                     /note="pBR322 vectors, upsteam of EcoRI site, forward
                     primer"
     promoter        955..1059
                     /gene="bla"
                     /label=AmpR promoter
     CDS             1060..1920
                     /codon_start=1
                     /gene="bla"
                     /product="beta-lactamase"
                     /label=AmpR
                     /note="confers resistance to ampicillin, carbenicillin, and
                     related antibiotics"
                     /translation="MSIQHFRVALIPFFAAFCLPVFAHPETLVKVKDAEDQLGARVGYI
                     ELDLNSGKILESFRPEERFPMMSTFKVLLCGAVLSRIDAGQEQLGRRIHYSQNDLVEYS
                     PVTEKHLTDGMTVRELCSAAITMSDNTAANLLLTTIGGPKELTAFLHNMGDHVTRLDRW
                     EPELNEAIPNDERDTTMPVAMATTLRKLLTGELLTLASRQQLIDWMEADKVAGPLLRSA
                     LPAGWFIADKSGAGERGSRGIIAALGPDGKPSRIVVIYTTGSQATMDERNRQIAEIGAS
                     LIKHW"
     primer_bind     complement(1278..1297)
                     /label=Amp-R
                     /note="Ampicillin resistance gene, reverse primer"
     rep_origin      2091..2679
                     /direction=RIGHT
                     /label=ori
                     /note="high-copy-number ColE1/pMB1/pBR322/pUC origin of
                     replication"
     primer_bind     2580..2599
                     /label=pBR322ori-F
                     /note="pBR322 origin, forward primer"
ORIGIN
        1 cgcctttgag tgagctgata ccgctcgccg cagccgaacg accgagcgca gcgagtcagt
       61 gagcgaggaa gcctgcagcg gccgctacta gtaggtctct acctttagat cccggcggcg
      121 gtcacgaact ccagcaggac catgtgatcg cgcttctcgt tggggtcttt gctcagggcg
      181 gactgggtgc tcaggtagtg gttgtcgggc agcagcacgg ggccgtcgcc gatgggggtg
      241 ttctgctggt agtggtcggc gagctgcacg ctgccgtcct cgatgttgtg gcggatcttg
      301 aagttggcct tgatgccgtt cttctgcttg tcggcggtga tatagacgtt gtggctgatg
      361 tagttgtact ccagcttgtg ccccaggatg ttgccgtcct ccttgaagtc gatgcccttc
      421 agctcgatgc ggttcaccag ggtgtcgccc tcgaacttca cctcggcgcg ggtcttgtag
      481 ttgccgtcgt ccttgaagaa gatggtgcgc tcctggacgt agccttcggg catggcggac
      541 ttgaagaagt cgtgctgctt catgtggtcg gggtagcggc tgaagcactg cacgccccag
      601 gtcagggtgg tcacgagggt gggccagggc acgggcagct tgccggtggt gcagatgaac
      661 ttcagggtca gcttgccgta ggtggcatcg ccctcgccct cgccggacac gctgaacttg
      721 tggccgttta cgtcgccgtc cagctcgacc aggatgggaa caacgccagt gaaaagctcc
      781 atttgagacc cactagtctc tagaagcggc cgcgaattcc agaaatcatc cttagcgaaa
      841 gctaaggatt ttttttatct gaaattctgc ctcgtgatac gcctattttt ataggttaat
      901 gtcatgataa taatggtttc ttagacgtca ggtggcactt ttcggggaaa tgtgcgcgga
      961 acccctattt gtttattttt ctaaatacat tcaaatatgt atccgctcat gagacaataa
     1021 ccctgataaa tgcttcaata atattgaaaa aggaagagta tgagtattca acatttccgt
     1081 gtcgccctta ttcccttttt tgcggcattt tgccttcctg tttttgctca cccagaaacg
     1141 ctggtgaaag taaaagatgc tgaagatcag ttgggtgcac gagtgggtta catcgaactg
     1201 gatctcaaca gcggtaagat ccttgagagt tttcgccccg aagaacgttt tccaatgatg
     1261 agcactttta aagttctgct atgtggcgcg gtattatccc gtattgacgc cgggcaagag
     1321 caactcggtc gccgcataca ctattctcag aatgacttgg ttgagtactc accagtcaca
     1381 gaaaagcatc ttacggatgg catgacagta agagaattat gcagtgctgc cataaccatg
     1441 agtgataaca ctgcggccaa cttacttctg acaacgatcg gaggaccgaa ggagctaacc
     1501 gcttttttgc acaacatggg ggatcatgta actcgccttg atcgttggga accggagctg
     1561 aatgaagcca taccaaacga cgagcgtgac accacgatgc ctgtagcaat ggcaacaacg
     1621 ttgcgcaaac tattaactgg cgaactactt actctagctt cccggcaaca attaatagac
     1681 tggatggagg cggataaagt tgcaggacca cttctgcgct cggcccttcc ggctggctgg
     1741 tttattgctg ataaatctgg agccggtgag cgtgggtcgc gcggtatcat tgcagcactg
     1801 gggccagatg gtaagccctc ccgtatcgta gttatctaca cgacggggag tcaggcaact
     1861 atggatgaac gaaatagaca gatcgctgag ataggtgcct cactgattaa gcattggtaa
     1921 ctgtcagacc aagtttactc atatatactt tagattgatt taaaacttca tttttaattt
     1981 aaaaggatct aggtgaagat cctttttgat aatctcatga ccaaaatccc ttaacgtgag
     2041 ttttcgttcc actgagcgtc agaccccgta gaaaagatca aaggatcttc ttgagatcct
     2101 ttttttctgc gcgtaatctg ctgcttgcaa acaaaaaaac caccgctacc agcggtggtt
     2161 tgtttgccgg atcaagagct accaactctt tttccgaagg taactggctt cagcagagcg
     2221 cagataccaa atactgttct tctagtgtag ccgtagttag gccaccactt caagaactct
     2281 gtagcaccgc ctacatacct cgctctgcta atcctgttac cagtggctgc tgccagtggc
     2341 gataagtcgt gtcttaccgg gttggactca agacgatagt taccggataa ggcgcagcgg
     2401 tcgggctgaa cggggggttc gtgcacacag cccagcttgg agcgaacgac ctacaccgaa
     2461 ctgagatacc tacagcgtga gctatgagaa agcgccacgc ttcccgaagg gagaaaggcg
     2521 gacaggtatc cggtaagcgg cagggtcgga acaggagagc gcacgaggga gcttccaggg
     2581 ggaaacgcct ggtatcttta tagtcctgtc gggtttcgcc acctctgact tgagcgtcga
     2641 tttttgtgat gctcgtcagg ggggcggagc ctgtggaaaa acgccagcaa cgcggccttt
     2701 ttacggttcc tggccttttg ctggcctttt gctcacatgt tctttcctgc gttatcccct
     2761 gattctgtgg ataaccgtat tac
//
