[The description below was written by a language model from this plasmid's Addgene catalogue record and the feature table of its GenBank file.]
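Description:
C9m is a basic part plasmid from the CIDAR MoClo Extension collection, built for Golden Gate (MoClo) modular assembly in bacteria. It uses the DVA destination-vector backbone of about 2.1 kb and carries a 683 bp synthetic insert encoding deCFP, a cyan fluorescent protein, for a total of 2,783 bp. The plasmid is propagated in E. coli at high copy from a ColE1/pMB1/pUC-type origin. It is selected with ampicillin through a beta-lactamase gene driven by its own AmpR promoter.

The insert is designated a "CD" part. In the MoClo scheme this refers to the fusion-site overhangs that flank the part, and it corresponds to the coding-sequence position of a transcription unit, between a ribosome binding site part and a terminator part. The plasmid is therefore a storage and donor vector. The feature table shows no promoter or ribosome binding site driving deCFP, so the coding sequence is meant to be released by a type IIS restriction enzyme and ligated in order with other parts into a complete expression cassette.

The held GenBank record does not annotate the deCFP open reading frame or the type IIS sites. The insert can only be inferred from EGFP-family primer binding sites (EGFP-N, EXFP-R, EGFP-C) lying between the BioBrick suffix and prefix sequences. Their orientation suggests that the coding sequence sits on the reverse strand of the record as numbered. A putative bacterial terminator lies next to the BioBrick prefix, between the cloning region and the resistance marker. The repository notes that a fully annotated file is provided separately. The part is typically used as a cyan reporter in synthetic gene circuits.
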