Addgene plasmid #120958: C9m
Purpose: MoClo golden gate assembly CD part for deCFP (cyan fluorescent protein) - Please see Supplemental Documents for annotated Genbank file
Depositing lab: Richard Murray. Depositing organization: California Institute of Technology.
Backbone
  Vector backbone: DVA
  Backbone size w/o insert (bp): 2100
  Vector type: Synthetic Biology
Growth in bacteria
  Bacterial resistance: Ampicillin, 100 μg/mL
  Growth temperature: 37°C
  Growth strain: JM109
  Copy number: High Copy
Gene/Insert
  Gene/Insert name: deCFP
  Species: Synthetic
  Insert size (bp): 683
  Cloning method: Gibson Cloning
  Sequencing primers: 5′ AAATAGGCGTATCACGAGGCA; 3′ TTACCGCCTTTGAGTGAGCTG
Terms and licenses: Academic/Nonprofit Terms; Industry Terms: Not Available to Industry
How to cite: C9m was a gift from Richard Murray (Addgene plasmid # 120958 ; http://n2t.net/addgene:120958 ; RRID:Addgene_120958)
