>Addgene plasmid #120958 | C9m | depositor partial sequence | sequence record 229970 | insert sequence
AATGGAGCTTTTCACTGGCGTTGTTCCCATCCTGGTCGAGCTGGACGGCGACGTAAACGGCCACAAGTTC
AGCGTGTCCGGCGAGGGCGAGGGCGATGCCACCTACGGCAAGCTGACCCTGAAGTTCATCTGCACCACCG
GCAAGCTGCCCGTGCCCTGGCCCACCCTCGTGACCACCCTGACCTGGGGCGTGCAGTGCTTCAGCCGCTA
CCCCGACCACATGAAGCAGCACGACTTCTTCAAGTCCGCCATGCCCGAAGGCTACGTCCAGGAGCGCACC
ATCTTCTTCAAGGACGACGGCAACTACAAGACCCGCGCCGAGGTGAAGTTCGAGGGCGACACCCTGGTGA
ACCGCATCGAGCTGAAGGGCATCGACTTCAAGGAGGACGGCAACATCCTGGGGCACAAGCTGGAGTACAA
CTACATCAGCCACAACGTCTATATCACCGCCGACAAGCAGAAGAACGGCATCAAGGCCAACTTCAAGATC
CGCCACAACATCGAGGACGGCAGCGTGCAGCTCGCCGACCACTACCAGCAGAACACCCCCATCGGCGACG
GCCCCGTGCTGCTGCCCGACAACCACTACCTGAGCACCCAGTCCGCCCTGAGCAAAGACCCCAACGAGAA
GCGCGATCACATGGTCCTGCTGGAGTTCGTGACCGCCGCCGGGATCTAAAGGT
